Addgene plasmid #206819: pJethlpAmScarletEry
Purpose: Template for hlpA-mScarlet-I amplification associated with erythromycin resistance gene
Depositing lab: Virginie Libante. Depositing organization: Universite de Lorraine. Publication: A modular genetic toolbox for precise gene regulation and multi-color imaging in streptococci. Mignolet J, Schmid A, Staub J, van der Meer JR, Veening JW, Libante V. Microlife. 2026 Feb 26;7:uqag006. doi: 10.1093/femsml/uqag006. eCollection 2026. PubMed 41834799.
Backbone
  Vector backbone: ClonepJetPCR
  Backbone manufacturer: Thermo Scientific
  Backbone size w/o insert (bp): 2715
  Vector type: Synthetic Biology
  Selectable markers: Erythromycin
Growth in bacteria
  Bacterial resistance: Ampicillin, 100 μg/mL
  Growth temperature: 37°C
  Growth strain: DH5alpha
  Copy number: High Copy
Gene/Insert
  Gene/Insert name: hlpA
  Species: Streptococcus pneumoniae
  Insert size (bp): 1963
  Tag / fusion protein: mScarlet (C terminal on insert)
  Cloning method: Ligation Independent Cloning
  Sequencing primers: 5′ T7 promoter; 3′ M13-R(-46)
Resource information
  A portion of this plasmid was derived from a plasmid made by: Jan-Willem Veening Département de microbiologie fondamentale (DMF), Université de Lausanne
Terms and licenses: Academic/Nonprofit Terms; Industry Terms: Not Available to Industry
Depositor comments: erm(B) gene under its own promoter is placed downstream of hlpA-mScarlet-I gene ; Please visit https://doi.org/10.1101/2025.05.10.653270 for bioRxiv preprint.
How to cite: pJethlpAmScarletEry was a gift from Virginie Libante (Addgene plasmid # 206819 ; http://n2t.net/addgene:206819 ; RRID:Addgene_206819)
