[The description below was written by a language model from this plasmid's Addgene catalogue record and pLannotate feature annotations shown in this document.]
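Description:
pJethlpAmScarletEry is a high-copy E. coli cloning plasmid built on the Thermo Scientific CloneJET PCR vector (pJET-type backbone). It is intended as a PCR template rather than an expression or shuttle vector. It replicates in E. coli from a ColE1/pUC-type origin and is selected with ampicillin through the bla gene and its own promoter. The backbone's positive-selection system is still visible: a fragment of the eco47IR lethal restriction endonuclease gene sits downstream of a lac UV5 promoter with a CAP binding site. The insert interrupts this gene, which is how pJET vectors select for recombinant clones. A T7 promoter lies just upstream of the insert and mainly serves as a sequencing primer site.

The roughly 2 kb insert carries hlpA, recorded as coming from Streptococcus pneumoniae. The automated annotation matched it to the homologous hup gene of S. mutans. It encodes the histone-like DNA-binding protein HU. hlpA is fused at its C terminus, after a short unannotated gap that presumably encodes a linker, to mScarlet-I, a fast-maturing monomeric red fluorescent protein. Because HlpA binds the chromosome, such a fusion typically serves as a bright red nucleoid marker for live-cell imaging. Immediately downstream is erm(B), a 23S rRNA methyltransferase gene expressed from its own promoter that confers erythromycin (macrolide-lincosamide-streptogramin B) resistance. The record does not state which promoter drives hlpA-mScarlet-I.

According to the depositor, the hlpA-mScarlet-I–erm cassette is amplified from this plasmid as a single unit linking the fluorescent fusion to a selectable marker. It belongs to a modular toolbox for gene regulation and multi-colour imaging in streptococci.
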