Features (pLannotate 1.2.2; 11 found; start..end, strand, type, name):
    305..323     +  promoter       T7 promoter: promoter for bacteriophage T7 RNA polymerase
    373..645     +  CDS            hup: DBH_STRMU - Also known as hlpA. Experimental evidence at protein level: Swiss-Prot protein existence level 1. Histone-like DNA-binding protein which is capable of wrapping DNA to stabilize it, and thus to prevent its denaturation under extreme environmental conditions. Seems also to act as a fortuitous virulence factor in delayed sequelae by binding to heparan sulfate-proteoglycans in the extracellular matrix of target organs and acting as a nidus for in situ immune complex formation. From Streptococcus mutans serotype c (strain ATCC 700610 / UA159).
    703..1377    +  CDS            mScarlet-I: mScarlet-I is a basic (constitutively fluorescent) red fluorescent protein published in 2016, derived from synthetic construct. It is reported to be a rapidly-maturing monomer with moderate acid sensitivity.
   1494..2228    +  CDS            erm: ERM_STREE - Experimental evidence at protein level: Swiss-Prot protein existence level 1. This protein produces a dimethylation of the adenine residue at position 2085 in 23S rRNA, resulting in reduced affinity between ribosomes and macrolide-lincosamide-streptogramin B antibiotics. From Streptococcus pneumoniae.
   2339..2467    -  CDS            eco47IR (fragment): T2E7_ECOLX - Protein predicted: Swiss-Prot protein existence level 4. Recognizes the double-stranded sequence GGWCC and cleaves after G-1. From Escherichia coli.
   2520..2550    -  promoter       lac UV5 promoter: E. coli lac promoter with an "up" mutation
   2565..2586    -  protein_bind   CAP binding site: CAP binding activates transcription in the presence of cAMP. E. coli catabolite activator protein
   2611..2694    -  CDS            lacI (fragment): lac repressor; lacI; The lac repressor binds to the lac operator to inhibit transcription in E. coli. This inhibition can be relieved by adding lactose or isopropyl-β-D-thiogalactopyranoside (IPTG).
   2877..3465    -  rep_origin     ori: high-copy-number ColE1/pMB1/pBR322/pUC origin of replication
   3636..4496    -  CDS            AmpR: β-lactamase; bla; confers resistance to ampicillin, carbenicillin, and related antibiotics
   4497..4601    -  promoter       AmpR promoter: bla
>Addgene plasmid #206819 | pJethlpAmScarletEry | addgene full sequence | sequence record 415203 | Addgene NGS Result
GCCCCTGCAGCCGAATTATATTATTTTTGCCAAATAATTTTTAACAAAAGCTCTGAAGTCTTCTTCATTT
AAATTCTTAGATGATACTTCATCTGGAAAATTGTCCCAATTAGTAGCATCACGCTGTGAGTAAGTTCTAA
ACCATTTTTTTATTGTTGTATTATCTCTAATCTTACTACTCGATGAGTTTTCGGTATTATCTCTATTTTT
AACTTGGAGCAGGTTCCATTCATTGTTTTTTTCATCATAGTGAATAAAATCAACTGCTTTAACACTTGTG
CCTGAACACCATATCCATCCGGCGTAATACGACTCACTATAGGGAGAGCGGCCGCCAGATCTTCCGGATG
GCTCGAGTTTTTCAGCAAGATCATGGCAAACAAACAAGATTTGATCGCTAAAGTAGCAGAAGCTACAGAA
TTGACTAAGAAAGACTCAGCAGCAGCAGTTGAAGCTGTATTTGCAGCAGTAGCTGACTATCTTGCAGCTG
GTGAAAAAGTTCAATTGATCGGTTTTGGTAACTTTGAAGTTCGTGAGCGTGCAGAACGTAAAGGTCGCAA
CCCACAAACTGGTAAAGAAATGACAATTGCAGCTTCTAAAGTACCAGCATTCAAAGCTGGTAAAGCTCTT
AAAGACGCTGTTAAAGGATCCGGATCTGGTGGAGAAGCTGCAGCTAAAGGATCAGTGAGTAAAGGCGAAG
CTGTAATAAAGGAGTTCATGAGATTTAAAGTACACATGGAGGGGTCAATGAACGGTCATGAATTTGAAAT
TGAGGGAGAGGGAGAGGGAAGACCGTATGAGGGTACGCAAACCGCCAAATTGAAGGTAACGAAGGGGGGA
CCTCTTCCTTTTTCATGGGACATTCTTAGCCCGCAGTTCATGTATGGGAGCCGAGCATTTATTAAGCACC
CAGCGGACATACCAGATTATTACAAACAATCTTTCCCTGAAGGTTTCAAGTGGGAGAGAGTTATGAACTT
TGAGGACGGAGGAGCTGTAACAGTGACCCAAGATACTTCACTAGAGGACGGGACTCTTATTTACAAAGTC
AAACTACGAGGAACGAACTTTCCGCCTGACGGCCCTGTTATGCAGAAAAAGACTATGGGCTGGGAAGCCT
CTACGGAGCGCCTATACCCAGAGGATGGTGTTTTGAAAGGTGACATTAAAATGGCACTTCGCCTAAAGGA
CGGAGGCCGATACCTAGCAGATTTTAAAACAACGTATAAAGCTAAGAAACCTGTACAAATGCCAGGAGCA
TATAATGTTGATCGAAAATTAGATATTACTTCTCATAACGAGGACTACACAGTGGTTGAACAATATGAAC
GTAGCGAAGGTCGTCATTCAACTGGGGGCATGGACGAACTATATAAATAATAAGAATTCCAAACTTAAGA
GTGTGTTGATAGTGCAGTATCTTAAAATTTTGTATAATAGGAATTGAAGTTAAATTAGATGCTAAAAATT
TGTAATTAAGAAGGAGTGATTACATGAACAAAAATATAAAATATTCTCAAAACTTTTTAACGAGTGAAAA
AGTACTCAACCAAATAATAAAACAATTGAATTTAAAAGAAACCGATACCGTTTACGAAATTGGAACAGGT
AAAGGGCATTTAACGACGAAACTGGCTAAAATAAGTAAACAGGTAACGTCTATTGAATTAGACAGTCATC
TATTCAACTTATCGTCAGAAAAATTAAAACTGAATACTCGTGTCACTTTAATTCACCAAGATATTCTACA
GTTTCAATTCCCTAACAAACAGAGGTATAAAATTGTTGGGAGTATTCCTTACCATTTAAGCACACAAATT
ATTAAAAAAGTGGTTTTTGAAAGCCATGCGTCTGACATCTATCTGATTGTTGAAGAAGGATTCTACAAGC
GTACCTTGGATATTCACCGAACACTAGGGTTGCTCTTGCACACTCAAGTCTCGATTCAGCAATTGCTTAA
GCTGCCAGCGGAATGCTTTCATCCTAAACCAAAAGTAAACAGTGTCTTAATAAAACTTACCCGCCATACC
ACAGATGTTCCAGATAAATATTGGAAGCTATATACGTACTTTGTTTCAAAATGGGTCAATCGAGAATATC
GTCAACTGTTTACTAAAAATCAGTTTCATCAAGCAATGAAACACGCCAAAGTAAACAATTTAAGTACCGT
TACTTATGAGCAAGTATTGTCTATTTTTAATAGTTATCTATTATTTAACGGGAGGAAATAATTCTATGAG
TCGCTTTTGTAAATTTGGAAAGTTACACGTTACTAAAGGGAATGTAGATAAATTATTAGGTATACTACTG
ACAGCTTCCAAGGAGCTAAAGAGGTCCAAGCTTCAGGAAACTGAGACAGGAATTTTATTAAAAATTTAAA
TTTTGAAGAAAGTTCAGGGTTAATAGCATCCATTTTTTGCTTTGCAAGTTCCTCAGCATTCTTAACAAAA
GACGTCTCTTTTGACATGTTTAAAGTTTAAACCTCCTGTGTGAAATTATTATCCGCTCATAATTCCACAC
ATTATACGAGCCGGAAGCATAAAGTGTAAAGCCTGGGGTGCCTAATGAGTGAGCTAACTCACATTAATTG
CGTTGCGCTCACTGCCAATTGCTTTCCAGTCGGGAAACCTGTCGTGCCAGCTGCATTAATGAATCGGCCA
ACGCGCGGGGAGAGGCGGTTTGCGTATTGGGCGCTCTTCCGCTTCCTCGCTCACTGACTCGCTGCGCTCG
GTCGTTCGGCTGCGGCGAGCGGTATCAGCTCACTCAAAGGCGGTAATACGGTTATCCACAGAATCAGGGG
ATAACGCAGGAAAGAACATGTGAGCAAAAGGCCAGCAAAAGGCCAGGAACCGTAAAAAGGCCGCGTTGCT
GGCGTTTTTCCATAGGCTCCGCCCCCCTGACGAGCATCACAAAAATCGACGCTCAAGTCAGAGGTGGCGA
AACCCGACAGGACTATAAAGATACCAGGCGTTTCCCCCTGGAAGCTCCCTCGTGCGCTCTCCTGTTCCGA
CCCTGCCGCTTACCGGATACCTGTCCGCCTTTCTCCCTTCGGGAAGCGTGGCGCTTTCTCATAGCTCACG
CTGTAGGTATCTCAGTTCGGTGTAGGTCGTTCGCTCCAAGCTGGGCTGTGTGCACGAACCCCCCGTTCAG
CCCGACCGCTGCGCCTTATCCGGTAACTATCGTCTTGAGTCCAACCCGGTAAGACACGACTTATCGCCAC
TGGCAGCAGCCACTGGTAACAGGATTAGCAGAGCGAGGTATGTAGGCGGTGCTACAGAGTTCTTGAAGTG
GTGGCCTAACTACGGCTACACTAGAAGAACAGTATTTGGTATCTGCGCTCTGCTGAAGCCAGTTACCTTC
GGAAAAAGAGTTGGTAGCTCTTGATCCGGCAAACAAACCACCGCTGGTAGCGGTGGTTTTTTTGTTTGCA
AGCAGCAGATTACGCGCAGAAAAAAAGGATCTCAAGAAGATCCTTTGATCTTTTCTACGGGGTCTGACGC
TCAGTGGAACGAAAACTCACGTTAAGGGATTTTGGTCATGAGATTATCAAAAAGGATCTTCACCTAGATC
CTTTTAAATTAAAAATGAAGTTTTAAATCAATCTAAAGTATATATGAGTAAACTTGGTCTGACAGTTACC
AATGCTTAATCAGTGAGGCACCTATCTCAGCGATCTGTCTATTTCGTTCATCCATAGTTGCCTGACTCCC
CGTCGTGTAGATAACTACGATACGGGAGGGCTTACCATCTGGCCCCAGTGCTGCAATGATACCGCGAGAC
CCACGCTCACCGGCTCCAGATTTATCAGCAATAAACCAGCCAGCCGGAAGGGCCGAGCGCAGAAGTGGTC
CTGCAACTTTATCCGCCTCCATCCAGTCTATTAATTGTTGCCGGGAAGCTAGAGTAAGTAGTTCGCCAGT
TAATAGTTTGCGCAACGTTGTTGCCATTGCTACAGGCATCGTGGTGTCACGCTCGTCGTTTGGTATGGCT
TCATTCAGCTCCGGTTCCCAACGATCAAGGCGAGTTACATGATCCCCCATGTTGTGCAAAAAAGCGGTTA
GCTCCTTCGGTCCTCCGATCGTTGTCAGAAGTAAGTTGGCCGCAGTGTTATCACTCATGGTTATGGCAGC
ACTGCATAATTCTCTTACTGTCATGCCATCCGTAAGATGCTTTTCTGTGACTGGTGAGTACTCAACCAAG
TCATTCTGAGAATAGTGTATGCGGCGACCGAGTTGCTCTTGCCCGGCGTCAATACGGGATAATACCGCGC
CACATAGCAGAACTTTAAAAGTGCTCATCATTGGAAAACGTTCTTCGGGGCGAAAACTCTCAAGGATCTT
ACCGCTGTTGAGATCCAGTTCGATGTAACCCACTCGTGCACCCAACTGATCTTCAGCATCTTTTACTTTC
ACCAGCGTTTCTGGGTGAGCAAAAACAGGAAGGCAAAATGCCGCAAAAAAGGGAATAAGGGCGACACGGA
AATGTTGAATACTCATACTCTTCCTTTTTCAATATTATTGAAGCATTTATCAGGGTTATTGTCTCATGAG
CGGATACATATTTGAATGTATTTAGAAAAATAAACAAATAGGGGTTCCGCGCACATTTCCCCGAAAAGTG
CCACCTGACGTCTAAGAAACCATTATTATCATGACATTAACCTATAAAAATAGGCGTATCACGAGGCC
